Addgene plasmid #239483: MQ1v-dCas9-KRAB (M22)
Purpose: Encodes a CRISPR/dCas9-based fusion protein designed for targeted DNA methylation.
Depositing lab: Jian-Kang Zhu. Depositing organization: Southern University of Science and Technology. Publication: Versatile molecular tools enabling customizable DNA methylation editing in Arabidopsis. He L, Yao Y, You Y, Wei X, Ma Y, Yuan W, Lang Z, Zhu JK. Nat Commun. 2025 Dec 6. doi: 10.1038/s41467-025-66933-z. PubMed 41353342.
Backbone
  Vector backbone: pCAMBIA1300
  Vector type: Plant Expression, CRISPR
Growth in bacteria
  Bacterial resistance: Kanamycin, 50 μg/mL
  Growth temperature: 37°C
  Growth strain: DH5alpha
  Copy number: High Copy
Gene/Insert
  Gene/Insert name: RPS5A-MQ1v-XTEN80-NLS-dCas9-2xNLS-XTEN16-BFP-KRAB
  Species: A. thaliana (mustard weed), Synthetic
Terms and licenses: Academic/Nonprofit Terms; Industry Terms: Not Available to Industry
How to cite: MQ1v-dCas9-KRAB (M22) was a gift from Jian-Kang Zhu (Addgene plasmid # 239483 ; http://n2t.net/addgene:239483 ; RRID:Addgene_239483)
