[The description below was written by a language model from this plasmid's Addgene catalogue record and pLannotate feature annotations shown in this document.]
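Description:
MQ1v-dCas9-KRAB (M22) is a roughly 17.5 kb Agrobacterium binary vector built on pCAMBIA1300 for expressing a CRISPR/dCas9-based DNA methylation editor in plants, with Arabidopsis thaliana as the recorded target species. It carries a high-copy ColE1/pUC-type origin with the pBR322 bom site for propagation in E. coli. The pVS1 oriV, RepA and StaA functions allow stable maintenance in Agrobacterium. Bacterial selection is by kanamycin (aphA-3 type KanR). Between the nopaline-type right and left T-DNA borders sit the editor cassette and a plant selection cassette, in which an enhanced CaMV 35S promoter drives hygromycin phosphotransferase followed by the CaMV poly(A) signal.

The payload is a single long fusion protein driven, according to the insert name, by the RPS5A promoter. The annotation does not label this promoter. It instead marks fragments of an Arabidopsis HST coding sequence in the upstream region, which probably reflects neighbouring genomic sequence included in the promoter fragment. The open reading frame begins with MQ1v, a variant of the CG-specific de novo methyltransferase M.SssI from Spiroplasma strain MQ-1. This is joined through an XTEN80 linker and an SV40 NLS to S. pyogenes Cas9, which the catalogue describes as catalytically dead dCas9. Further NLS sequence, an XTEN16 linker, TagBFP and the KRAB repression domain from human ZNF10 follow, and the cassette ends at a NOS terminator. When directed by a guide RNA, the fusion is meant to deposit CG methylation at chosen loci, with BFP available as a fluorescent tag on the protein. No sgRNA expression cassette is annotated, so the guide may need to be supplied separately, although the record does not say so.
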