Features (pLannotate 1.2.2; 30 found; start..end, strand, type, name):
     72..440     +  CDS            HST (fragment): HSTC_ARATH - Also known as HPT2, VTE2-2. Experimental evidence at protein level: Swiss-Prot protein existence level 1. Involved in the synthesis of plastoquinone-9. Can use both homogentisic acid and 2,5-dihydroxyphenylacetic acid gamma-lactone as prenyl acceptors, and solanesyl diphosphate > farnesyl diphosphate > geranylgeranyl diphosphate >> phytyl diphosphate as prenyl donors. Do not catalyze the decardoxylation of homogentisate uncoupled from prenylation. From Arabidopsis thaliana (Mouse-ear cress).
    592..675     +  CDS            HST (fragment): HSTC_ARATH - Also known as HPT2, VTE2-2. Experimental evidence at protein level: Swiss-Prot protein existence level 1. Involved in the synthesis of plastoquinone-9. Can use both homogentisic acid and 2,5-dihydroxyphenylacetic acid gamma-lactone as prenyl acceptors, and solanesyl diphosphate > farnesyl diphosphate > geranylgeranyl diphosphate >> phytyl diphosphate as prenyl donors. Do not catalyze the decardoxylation of homogentisate uncoupled from prenylation. From Arabidopsis thaliana (Mouse-ear cress).
    941..1015    +  CDS            HST (fragment): HSTC_ARATH - Also known as HPT2, VTE2-2. Experimental evidence at protein level: Swiss-Prot protein existence level 1. Involved in the synthesis of plastoquinone-9. Can use both homogentisic acid and 2,5-dihydroxyphenylacetic acid gamma-lactone as prenyl acceptors, and solanesyl diphosphate > farnesyl diphosphate > geranylgeranyl diphosphate >> phytyl diphosphate as prenyl donors. Do not catalyze the decardoxylation of homogentisate uncoupled from prenylation. From Arabidopsis thaliana (Mouse-ear cress).
   1718..2872    +  CDS            sssIM: MTSI_SPISQ - Also known as mssSI. Protein inferred from homology: Swiss-Prot protein existence level 3. This de-novo methylase methylates completely and exclusively CG residues in Spiroplasma strain MQ-1 DNA. From Spiroplasma monobiae (strain ATCC 33825 / MQ-1).
   3119..3139    +  CDS            SV40 NLS: nuclear localization signal of SV40 (simian virus 40) large T antigen
   3140..7243    +  CDS            Cas9: Cas9 (Csn1) endonuclease from the Streptococcus pyogenes Type II CRISPR/Cas system generates RNA-guided double strand breaks in DNA
   7259..7279    +  CDS            SV40 NLS: nuclear localization signal of SV40 (simian virus 40) large T antigen
   7352..8047    +  CDS            TagBFP: monomeric blue fluorescent protein mammalian codon-optimized
   8093..8278    +  CDS            KRAB: Krüppel-associated box (KRAB) transcriptional repression domain from the human zinc finger protein ZNF10 (Margolin et al., 1994)
   8317..8569    +  terminator     NOS terminator: nopaline synthase terminator and poly(A) signal
   8571..8589    -  misc_feature   MCS (fragment): pUC18/19 multiple cloning site
   8620..8642    -  protein_bind   lac operator (fragment): The lac repressor binds to the lac operator to inhibit transcription in E. coli. This inhibition can be relieved by adding lactose or isopropyl-β-D-thiogalactopyranoside (IPTG). lac repressor encoded by lacI
   8646..8676    -  promoter       lac promoter: promoter for the E. coli lac operon
   8691..8712    -  protein_bind   CAP binding site: CAP binding activates transcription in the presence of cAMP. E. coli catabolite activator protein
   8725..8813    -  CDS            lacI (fragment): lac repressor; lacI; The lac repressor binds to the lac operator to inhibit transcription in E. coli. This inhibition can be relieved by adding lactose or isopropyl-β-D-thiogalactopyranoside (IPTG).
   8903..9579    +  promoter       CaMV 35S promoter (enhanced): cauliflower mosaic virus 35S promoter with a duplicated enhancer region
   9646..10671   +  CDS            HygR: hygromycin B phosphotransferase confers resistance to hygromycin
  10712..10886   +  polyA_signal   CaMV poly(A) signal: cauliflower mosaic virus polyadenylation signal
  10964..10988   -  misc_feature   LB T-DNA repeat: left border repeat from nopaline C58 T-DNA
  11413..12207   +  CDS            KanR: aminoglycoside phosphotransferase; aphA-3; confers resistance to kanamycin
  12294..12882   +  rep_origin     ori: high-copy-number ColE1/pMB1/pBR322/pUC origin of replication
  13068..13208   -  misc_feature   bom: basis of mobility region from pBR322
  13310..13349   -  CDS            rop (fragment): Rop protein, which maintains plasmids at low copy number; rop
  13552..13746   -  rep_origin     pVS1 oriV: origin of replication for the Pseudomonas plasmid pVS1 (Heeb et al., 2000)
  13812..14885   -  CDS            pVS1 RepA: replication protein from the Pseudomonas plasmid pVS1 (Heeb et al., 2000)
  15314..15943   -  CDS            pVS1 StaA: stability protein from the Pseudomonas plasmid pVS1 (Heeb et al., 2000)
  16503..16904   -  CDS            Y4CG_SINFN (fragment): Protein inferred from homology: Swiss-Prot protein existence level 3. From Sinorhizobium fredii (strain NBRC 101917 / NGR234).
  17244..17268   -  misc_feature   RB T-DNA repeat: right border repeat from nopaline C58 T-DNA
  17334..17488   -  CDS            lacZα (fragment): LacZα fragment of β-galactosidase; lacZ fragment
  17491..29      -  misc_feature   MCS (fragment) (across the origin): pUC18/19 multiple cloning site
>Addgene plasmid #239483 | MQ1v-dCas9-KRAB (M22) | addgene full sequence | sequence record 481927 | Addgene NGS Result
AGCTTGCATGCCTGCAGGTCGACTCTAGACCCGGGGATATATTACTCAACTTTTGATTCGCTATTTGCTG
TGCACCTGTGGCGTTCATCACATCTTTTGTGACACTGTTTGCACTGGTCATTGCTATTACAAAGGACCTT
CCTGATGTTGAAGGAGATCGAAAGTAAGTAACTGCACGCATAACCATTTTCTTTCCGCTCTTTGGCTCAA
TCCATTTGACAGTCAAAGACAATGTTTAACCAGCTCCGTTTGATATATTGTCTTTATGTGTTTGTTCAAG
CATGTTTAGTTAATCATGCCTTTGATTGATCTTGAATAGGTTCCAAATATCAACCCTGGCAACAAAACTT
GGAGTGAGAAACATTGCATTCCTCGGTTCTGGACTTCTGCTAGTAAATTATGTTTCAGCCATATCACTAG
CTTTCTACATGCCTCAGGTGAATTCATCTATTTCCGTCTTAACTATTTCGGTTAATTAAAGCACGAACAC
CATTACTGCATGTAGAAGCTTGATAAACTATCGCCACCAATTTATTTTTGTTGCGATATTGTTACTTTCC
TCAGTATGCAGCTTTGAAAAGACCAACCCTCTTATCCTTTAACAATGAACAGGTTTTTAGAGGTAGCTTG
ATGATTCCTGCACATGTGATCTTGGCTTCAGGCTTAATTTTCCAGGTAAAGCATTATGAGATACTCTTAT
ATCTCTTACATACTTTTGAGATAATGCACAAGAACTTCATAACTATATGCTTTAGTTTCTGCATTTGACA
CTGCCAAATTCATTAATCTCTAATATCTTTGTTGTTGATCTTTGGTAGACATGGGTACTAGAAAAAGCAA
ACTACACCAAGGTAAAATACTTTTGTACAAACATAAACTCGTTATCACGGAACATCAATGGAGTGTATAT
CTAACGGAGTGTAGAAACATTTGATTATTGCAGGAAGCTATCTCAGGATATTATCGGTTTATATGGAATC
TCTTCTACGCAGAGTATCTGTTATTCCCCTTCCTCTAGCTTTCAATTTCATGGTGAGGATATGCAGTTTT
CTTTGTATATCATTCTTCTTCTTCTTTGTAGCTTGGAGTCAAAATCGGTTCCTTCATGTACATACATCAA
GGATATGTCCTTCTGAATTTTTATATCTTGCAATAAAAATGCTTGTACCAATTGAAACACCAGCTTTTTG
AGTTCTATGATCACTGACTTGGTTCTAACCAAAAAAAAAAAAAATGTTTAATTTACATATCTAAAAGTAG
GTTTAGGGAAACCTAAACAGTAAAATATTTGTATATTATTCGAATTTCACTCATCATAAAAACTTAAATT
GCACCATAAAATTTTGTTTTACTATTAATGATGTAATTTGTGTAACTTAAGATAAAAATAATATTCCGTA
AGTTAACCGGCTAAAACCACGTATAAACCAGGGAACCTGTTAAACCGGTTCTTTACTGGATAAAGAAATG
AAAGCCCATGTAGACAGCTCCATTAGAGCCCAAACCCTAAATTTCTCATCTATATAAAAGGAGTGACATT
AGGGTTTTTGTTCGTCCTCTTAAAGCTTCTCGTTTTCTCTGCCGTCTCTCTCATTCGCGCGACGCAAACG
ATCTTCAGGTGATCTTCTTTCTCCAAATCCTCTCTCATAACTCTGATTTCGTACTTGTGTATTTGAGCTC
ACGCTCTGTTTCTCTCACCACAGCCATGGCTAGAGATTCTAAGGTTGAGAACAAGACTAAGAAATTGAGA
GTTTTCGAAGCTTTCGCTGGAATTGGTGCTCAGAGAAAGGCTCTTGAGAAAGTTAGAAAAGATGAGTATG
AAATCGTTGGATTGGCTGAATGGTACGTTCCTGCTATCGTTATGTACCAAGCTATCCATAACAACTTCCA
TACTAAGCTTGAGTACAAGTCTGTTTCTAGAGAAGAGATGATCGATTACCTTGAAAACAAGACATTGTCT
TGGAACTCTAAGAACCCAGTTTCTAACGGATACTGGAAGAGAAAGAAAGATGATGAGCTTAAGATCATCT
ACAACGCTATCAAGTTGTCTGAGAAGGAGGGTAACATCTTCGATATCAGAGATCTTTACAAGAGAACTTT
GAAGAACATCGATCTTTTGACATACTCTTTCCCTTGTCAAGATCTTTCTCAGTTGGGAATCCAAAAGGGT
ATGAAAAGAGGATCTGGTACTAGATCTGGACTTTTGTGGGAAATTGAAAGAGCTCTTGATTCTACAGAGA
AGAACGATTTGCCAAAGTACCTTTTGATGGAAAACGTTGGTGCTCTTTTGCATAAGAAAAATGAAGAGGA
ATTGAACCAATGGAAGCAGAAACTTGAGTCTTTGGGATACCAGAATTCTATTGAAGTTCTTAACGCTGCT
GATTTTGGTTCTTCTCAAGCTAGAAGAAGAGTTTTCATGATCTCTACTCTTAATGAGTTCGTTGAATTGC
CTAAGGGTGATAAGAAGCCAAAGTCTATCAAGAAAGTTCTTAACAAGATCGTTTCTGAGAAGGATATCCT
TAACAACCTTTTGAAGTACAACTTGACTGAATTCAAGAAAACAAAGTCTAACATCAACAAGGCTTCTTTG
ATCGGATACTCTAAATTTAACTCTGAGGGTTATGTTTACGATCCTGAATTCACAGGACCAACTCTTACAG
CTTCTGGTGCTAATTCTAGAATCAAGATCAAGGATGGATCTAACATCAGAAAGATGAACTCTGATGAGAC
TTTTCTTTACATCGGATTCGATTCTCAGGATGGAAAGAGAGTTAACGAGATCGAATTCTTGACAGAAAAC
CAAAAGATCTTCGTTTGTGGTAACTCTATCTCTGTTGAGGTTCTTGAAGCTATTATCGATAAAATCGGAG
GTCCTTCTGGAGGGCCGAGCTCTGGCGCACCCCCACCAAGTGGAGGGTCTCCTGCCGGGTCCCCAACATC
TACTGAAGAAGGCACCAGCGAATCCGCAACGCCCGAGTCAGGCCCTGGTACATCCACAGAACCATCTGAA
GGTAGTGCGCCTGGTTCCCCAGCTGGAAGCCCTACTTCCACCGAAGAAGGCACGTCAACCGAACCAAGTG
AAGGATCTGCCCCTGGGACCAGCACTGAACCATCTGAGCCAAAAAAGAAGAGAAAGGTAATGGACAAGAA
GTACAGCATCGGCCTGGCCATCGGCACCAACTCTGTGGGCTGGGCCGTGATCACCGACGAGTACAAGGTG
CCCAGCAAGAAATTCAAGGTGCTGGGCAACACCGACCGGCACAGCATCAAGAAGAACCTGATCGGCGCCC
TGCTGTTCGACAGCGGAGAAACAGCCGAGGCCACCCGGCTGAAGAGAACCGCCAGAAGAAGATACACCAG
ACGGAAGAACCGGATCTGCTATCTGCAAGAGATCTTCAGCAACGAGATGGCCAAGGTGGACGACAGCTTC
TTCCACAGACTGGAAGAGTCCTTCCTGGTGGAAGAGGATAAGAAGCACGAGCGGCACCCCATCTTCGGCA
ACATCGTGGACGAGGTGGCCTACCACGAGAAGTACCCCACCATCTACCACCTGAGAAAGAAACTGGTGGA
CAGCACCGACAAGGCCGACCTGCGGCTGATCTATCTGGCCCTGGCCCACATGATCAAGTTCCGGGGCCAC
TTCCTGATCGAGGGCGACCTGAACCCCGACAACAGCGACGTGGACAAGCTGTTCATCCAGCTGGTGCAGA
CCTACAACCAGCTGTTCGAGGAAAACCCCATCAACGCCAGCGGCGTGGACGCCAAGGCCATCCTGTCTGC
CAGACTGAGCAAGAGCAGACGGCTGGAAAATCTGATCGCCCAGCTGCCCGGCGAGAAGAAGAATGGCCTG
TTCGGCAACCTGATTGCCCTGAGCCTGGGCCTGACCCCCAACTTCAAGAGCAACTTCGACCTGGCCGAGG
ATGCCAAACTGCAGCTGAGCAAGGACACCTACGACGACGACCTGGACAACCTGCTGGCCCAGATCGGCGA
CCAGTACGCCGACCTGTTTCTGGCCGCCAAGAACCTGTCCGACGCCATCCTGCTGAGCGACATCCTGAGA
GTGAACACCGAGATCACCAAGGCCCCCCTGAGCGCCTCTATGATCAAGAGATACGACGAGCACCACCAGG
ACCTGACCCTGCTGAAAGCTCTCGTGCGGCAGCAGCTGCCTGAGAAGTACAAAGAGATTTTCTTCGACCA
GAGCAAGAACGGCTACGCCGGCTACATCGATGGCGGAGCCAGCCAGGAAGAGTTCTACAAGTTCATCAAG
CCCATCCTGGAAAAGATGGACGGCACCGAGGAACTGCTCGTGAAGCTGAACAGAGAGGACCTGCTGCGGA
AGCAGCGGACCTTCGACAACGGCAGCATCCCCCACCAGATCCACCTGGGAGAGCTGCACGCCATTCTGCG
GCGGCAGGAAGATTTTTACCCATTCCTGAAGGACAACCGGGAAAAGATCGAGAAGATCCTGACCTTCCGC
ATCCCCTACTACGTGGGCCCTCTGGCCAGGGGAAACAGCAGATTCGCCTGGATGACCAGAAAGAGCGAGG
AAACCATCACCCCCTGGAACTTCGAGGAAGTGGTGGACAAGGGCGCCAGCGCCCAGAGCTTCATCGAGCG
GATGACCAACTTCGATAAGAACCTGCCCAACGAGAAGGTGCTGCCCAAGCACAGCCTGCTGTACGAGTAC
TTCACCGTGTACAACGAGCTGACCAAAGTGAAATACGTGACCGAGGGAATGAGAAAGCCCGCCTTCCTGA
GCGGCGAGCAGAAAAAAGCCATCGTGGACCTGCTGTTCAAGACCAACCGGAAAGTGACCGTGAAGCAGCT
GAAAGAGGACTACTTCAAGAAAATCGAGTGCTTCGACTCCGTGGAAATCTCCGGCGTGGAAGATCGGTTC
AACGCCTCCCTGGGCACATACCACGATCTGCTGAAAATTATCAAGGACAAGGACTTCCTGGACAATGAGG
AAAACGAGGACATTCTGGAAGATATCGTGCTGACCCTGACACTGTTTGAGGACAGAGAGATGATCGAGGA
ACGGCTGAAAACCTATGCCCACCTGTTCGACGACAAAGTGATGAAGCAGCTGAAGCGGCGGAGATACACC
GGCTGGGGCAGGCTGAGCCGGAAGCTGATCAACGGCATCCGGGACAAGCAGTCCGGCAAGACAATCCTGG
ATTTCCTGAAGTCCGACGGCTTCGCCAACAGAAACTTCATGCAGCTGATCCACGACGACAGCCTGACCTT
TAAAGAGGACATCCAGAAAGCCCAGGTGTCCGGCCAGGGCGATAGCCTGCACGAGCACATTGCCAATCTG
GCCGGCAGCCCCGCCATTAAGAAGGGCATCCTGCAGACAGTGAAGGTGGTGGACGAGCTCGTGAAAGTGA
TGGGCCGGCACAAGCCCGAGAACATCGTGATCGAAATGGCCAGAGAGAACCAGACCACCCAGAAGGGACA
GAAGAACAGCCGCGAGAGAATGAAGCGGATCGAAGAGGGCATCAAAGAGCTGGGCAGCCAGATCCTGAAA
GAACACCCCGTGGAAAACACCCAGCTGCAGAACGAGAAGCTGTACCTGTACTACCTGCAGAATGGGCGGG
ATATGTACGTGGACCAGGAACTGGACATCAACCGGCTGTCCGACTACGATGTGGACGCTATCGTGCCTCA
GAGCTTTCTGAAGGACGACTCCATCGATAACAAAGTGCTGACTCGGAGCGACAAGAACCGGGGCAAGAGC
GACAACGTGCCCTCCGAAGAGGTCGTGAAGAAGATGAAGAACTACTGGCGCCAGCTGCTGAATGCCAAGC
TGATTACCCAGAGGAAGTTCGACAATCTGACCAAGGCCGAGAGAGGCGGCCTGAGCGAACTGGATAAGGC
CGGCTTCATCAAGAGACAGCTGGTGGAAACCCGGCAGATCACAAAGCACGTGGCACAGATCCTGGACTCC
CGGATGAACACTAAGTACGACGAGAACGACAAACTGATCCGGGAAGTGAAAGTGATCACCCTGAAGTCCA
AGCTGGTGTCCGATTTCCGGAAGGATTTCCAGTTTTACAAAGTGCGCGAGATCAACAACTACCACCACGC
CCACGACGCCTACCTGAACGCCGTCGTGGGAACCGCCCTGATCAAAAAGTACCCTAAGCTGGAAAGCGAG
TTCGTGTACGGCGACTACAAGGTGTACGACGTGCGGAAGATGATCGCCAAGAGCGAGCAGGAAATCGGCA
AGGCTACCGCCAAGTACTTCTTCTACAGCAACATCATGAACTTTTTCAAGACCGAGATTACCCTGGCCAA
CGGCGAGATCCGGAAGCGGCCTCTGATCGAGACAAACGGCGAAACAGGCGAGATCGTGTGGGATAAGGGC
CGGGACTTTGCCACCGTGCGGAAAGTGCTGTCTATGCCCCAAGTGAATATCGTGAAAAAGACCGAGGTGC
AGACAGGCGGCTTCAGCAAAGAGTCTATCCTGCCCAAGAGGAACAGCGACAAGCTGATCGCCAGAAAGAA
GGACTGGGACCCTAAGAAGTACGGCGGCTTCGACAGCCCCACCGTGGCCTATTCTGTGCTGGTGGTGGCC
AAAGTGGAAAAGGGCAAGTCCAAGAAACTGAAGAGTGTGAAAGAGCTGCTGGGGATCACCATCATGGAAA
GAAGCAGCTTCGAGAAGAATCCCATCGACTTTCTGGAAGCCAAGGGCTACAAAGAAGTGAAAAAGGACCT
GATCATCAAGCTGCCTAAGTACTCCCTGTTCGAGCTGGAAAACGGCCGGAAGAGAATGCTGGCCTCTGCC
GGCGAACTGCAGAAGGGAAACGAACTGGCCCTGCCCTCCAAATATGTGAACTTCCTGTACCTGGCCAGCC
ACTATGAGAAGCTGAAGGGCTCCCCCGAGGATAATGAGCAGAAACAGCTGTTTGTGGAACAGCACAAACA
CTACCTGGACGAGATCATCGAGCAGATCAGCGAGTTCTCCAAGAGAGTGATCCTGGCCGACGCTAATCTG
GACAAGGTGCTGAGCGCCTACAACAAGCACAGAGACAAGCCTATCAGAGAGCAGGCCGAGAATATCATCC
ACCTGTTTACCCTGACCAATCTGGGAGCCCCTGCCGCCTTCAAGTACTTTGACACCACCATCGACCGGAA
GAGGTACACCAGCACCAAAGAGGTGCTGGACGCCACCCTGATCCACCAGAGCATCACCGGCCTGTACGAG
ACACGGATCGACCTGTCTCAGCTGGGAGGCGACGGTGGCGGAGGCTCGCCAAAAAAGAAGAGAAAGGTAG
ACCCAAAGAAAAAACGAAAAGTAAGCGGAAGTGAGACCCCAGGTACATCCGAATCAGCAACGCCTGAAAG
CAGCGAGCTGATTAAGGAGAACATGCACATGAAGCTGTACATGGAGGGCACCGTGGACAACCATCACTTC
AAGTGCACATCCGAGGGCGAAGGCAAGCCCTACGAGGGCACCCAGACCATGAGAATCAAGGTGGTCGAGG
GCGGCCCTCTCCCCTTCGCCTTCGACATCCTGGCTACTAGCTTCCTCTACGGCAGCAAGACCTTCATCAA
CCACACCCAGGGCATCCCCGACTTCTTCAAGCAGTCCTTCCCTGAGGGCTTCACATGGGAGAGAGTCACC
ACATACGAAGACGGGGGCGTGCTGACCGCTACCCAGGACACCAGCCTCCAGGACGGCTGCCTCATCTACA
ACGTCAAGATCAGAGGGGTGAACTTCACATCCAACGGCCCTGTGATGCAGAAGAAAACACTCGGCTGGGA
GGCCTTCACCGAGACGCTGTACCCCGCTGACGGCGGCCTGGAAGGCAGAAACGACATGGCCCTGAAGCTC
GTGGGCGGGAGCCATCTGATCGCAAACATCAAGACCACATATAGATCCAAGAAACCCGCTAAGAACCTCA
AGATGCCTGGCGTCTACTATGTGGACTACAGACTGGAAAGAATCAAGGAGGCCAACAACGAGACCTACGT
CGAGCAGCACGAGGTGGCAGTGGCCAGATACTGCGACCTCCCTAGCAAACTGGGGCACAAGCTTAATGGC
GGTGGCGGAGGGATGGATGCTAAGTCACTAACTGCCTGGTCCCGGACACTGGTGACCTTCAAGGATGTAT
TTGTGGACTTCACCAGGGAGGAGTGGAAGCTGCTGGACACTGCTCAGCAGATCGTGTACAGAAATGTGAT
GCTGGAGAACTATAAGAACCTGGTTTCCTTGGGTTATCAGCTTACTAAGCCAGATGTGATCCTCCGGTTG
GAGAAGGGAGAAGAGCCCTAAGGATCCTGATTGATCGATAGAGCTCGAATTTCCCCGATCGTTCAAACAT
TTGGCAATAAAGTTTCTTAAGATTGAATCCTGTTGCCGGTCTTGCGATGATTATCATATAATTTCTGTTG
AATTACGTTAAGCATGTAATAATTAACATGTAATGCATGACGTTATTTATGAGATGGGTTTTTATGATTA
GAGTCCCGCAATTATACATTTAATACGCGATAGAAAACAAAATATAGCGCGCAAACTAGGATAAATTATC
GCGCGCGGTGTCATCTATGTTACTAGATCGGGGTACCGAGCTCGAATTCGTAATCATGTCATAGCTGTTT
CCTGTGTGAAATTGTTATCCGCTCACAATTCCACACAACATACGAGCCGGAAGCATAAAGTGTAAAGCCT
GGGGTGCCTAATGAGTGAGCTAACTCACATTAATTGCGTTGCGCTCACTGCCCGCTTTCCAGTCGGGAAA
CCTGTCGTGCCAGCTGCATTAATGAATCGGCCAACGCGCGGGGAGAGGCGGTTTGCGTATTGGCTAGAGC
AGCTTGCCAACATGGTGGAGCACGACACTCTCGTCTACTCCAAGAATATCAAAGATACAGTCTCAGAAGA
CCAAAGGGCTATTGAGACTTTTCAACAAAGGGTAATATCGGGAAACCTCCTCGGATTCCATTGCCCAGCT
ATCTGTCACTTCATCAAAAGGACAGTAGAAAAGGAAGGTGGCACCTACAAATGCCATCATTGCGATAAAG
GAAAGGCTATCGTTCAAGATGCCTCTGCCGACAGTGGTCCCAAAGATGGACCCCCACCCACGAGGAGCAT
CGTGGAAAAAGAAGACGTTCCAACCACGTCTTCAAAGCAAGTGGATTGATGTGAACATGGTGGAGCACGA
CACTCTCGTCTACTCCAAGAATATCAAAGATACAGTCTCAGAAGACCAAAGGGCTATTGAGACTTTTCAA
CAAAGGGTAATATCGGGAAACCTCCTCGGATTCCATTGCCCAGCTATCTGTCACTTCATCAAAAGGACAG
TAGAAAAGGAAGGTGGCACCTACAAATGCCATCATTGCGATAAAGGAAAGGCTATCGTTCAAGATGCCTC
TGCCGACAGTGGTCCCAAAGATGGACCCCCACCCACGAGGAGCATCGTGGAAAAAGAAGACGTTCCAACC
ACGTCTTCAAAGCAAGTGGATTGATGTGATATCTCCACTGACGTAAGGGATGACGCACAATCCCACTATC
CTTCGCAAGACCCTTCCTCTATATAAGGAAGTTCATTTCATTTGGAGAGGACACGCTGAAATCACCAGTC
TCTCTCTACAAATCTATCTCTCTCGAGCTTTCGCAGATCCGGGGGGCAATGAGATATGAAAAAGCCTGAA
CTCACCGCGACGTCTGTCGAGAAGTTTCTGATCGAAAAGTTCGACAGCGTCTCCGACCTGATGCAGCTCT
CGGAGGGCGAAGAATCTCGTGCTTTCAGCTTCGATGTAGGAGGGCGTGGATATGTCCTGCGGGTAAATAG
CTGCGCCGATGGTTTCTACAAAGATCGTTATGTTTATCGGCACTTTGCATCGGCCGCGCTCCCGATTCCG
GAAGTGCTTGACATTGGGGAGTTTAGCGAGAGCCTGACCTATTGCATCTCCCGCCGTTCACAGGGTGTCA
CGTTGCAAGACCTGCCTGAAACCGAACTGCCCGCTGTTCTACAACCGGTCGCGGAGGCTATGGATGCGAT
CGCTGCGGCCGATCTTAGCCAGACGAGCGGGTTCGGCCCATTCGGACCGCAAGGAATCGGTCAATACACT
ACATGGCGTGATTTCATATGCGCGATTGCTGATCCCCATGTGTATCACTGGCAAACTGTGATGGACGACA
CCGTCAGTGCGTCCGTCGCGCAGGCTCTCGATGATCTGATGCTTTGGGCCGAGGACTGCCCCGAAGTCCG
GCACCTCGTGCACGCGGATTTCGGCTCCAACAATGTCCTGACGGACAATGGCCGCATAACAGCGGTCATT
GACTGGAGCGAGGCGATGTTCGGGGATTCCCAATACGAGGTCGCCAACATCTTCTTCTGGAGGCCGTGGT
TGGCTTGTATGGAGCAGCAGACGCGCTACTTCGAGCGGAGGCATCCGGAGCTTGCAGGATCGCCACGACT
CCGGGCGTATATGCTCCGCATTGGTCTTGACCAACTCTATCAGAGCTTGGTTGACGGCAATTTCGATGAT
GCAGCTTGGGCGCAGGGTCGATGCGACGCAATCGTCCGATCCGGAGCCGGGACTGTCGGGCGTACACAAA
TCGCCCGCAGAAGCGCGGCCGTCTGGACCGATGGCTGTGTAGAAGTACTCGCCGATAGTGGAAACCGACG
CCCCAGCACTCGTCCGAGGGCAAAGAAATAGAGTAGATGCCGACCGGGATCTGTCGATCGACAAGCTCGA
GTTTCTCCATAATAATGTGTGAGTAGTTCCCAGATAAGGGAATTAGGGTTCCTATAGGGTTTCGCTCATG
TGTTGAGCATATAAGAAACCCTTAGTATGTATTTGTATTTGTAAAATACTTCTATCAATAAAATTTCTAA
TTCCTAAAACCAAAATCCAGTACTAAAATCCAGATCCCCCGAATTAATTCGGCGTTAATTCAGTACATTA
AAAACGTCCGCAATGTGTTATTAAGTTGTCTAAGCGTCAATTTGTTTACACCACAATATATCCTGCCACC
AGCCAGCCAACAGCTCCCCGACCGGCAGCTCGGCACAAAATCACCACTCGATACAGGCAGCCCATCAGTC
CGGGACGGCGTCAGCGGGAGAGCCGTTGTAAGGCGGCAGACTTTGCTCATGTTACCGATGCTATTCGGAA
GAACGGCAACTAAGCTGCCGGGTTTGAAACACGGATGATCTCGCGGAGGGTAGCATGTTGATTGTAACGA
TGACAGAGCGTTGCTGCCTGTGATCACCGCGGTTTCAAAATCGGCTCCGTCGATACTATGTTATACGCCA
ACTTTGAAAACAACTTTGAAAAAGCTGTTTTCTGGTATTTAAGGTTTTAGAATGCAAGGAACAGTGAATT
GGAGTTCGTCTTGTTATAATTAGCTTCTTGGGGTATCTTTAAATACTGTAGAAAAGAGGAAGGAAATAAT
AAATGGCTAAAATGAGAATATCACCGGAATTGAAAAAACTGATCGAAAAATACCGCTGCGTAAAAGATAC
GGAAGGAATGTCTCCTGCTAAGGTATATAAGCTGGTGGGAGAAAATGAAAACCTATATTTAAAAATGACG
GACAGCCGGTATAAAGGGACCACCTATGATGTGGAACGGGAAAAGGACATGATGCTATGGCTGGAAGGAA
AGCTGCCTGTTCCAAAGGTCCTGCACTTTGAACGGCATGATGGCTGGAGCAATCTGCTCATGAGTGAGGC
CGATGGCGTCCTTTGCTCGGAAGAGTATGAAGATGAACAAAGCCCTGAAAAGATTATCGAGCTGTATGCG
GAGTGCATCAGGCTCTTTCACTCCATCGACATATCGGATTGTCCCTATACGAATAGCTTAGACAGCCGCT
TAGCCGAATTGGATTACTTACTGAATAACGATCTGGCCGATGTGGATTGCGAAAACTGGGAAGAAGACAC
TCCATTTAAAGATCCGCGCGAGCTGTATGATTTTTTAAAGACGGAAAAGCCCGAAGAGGAACTTGTCTTT
TCCCACGGCGACCTGGGAGACAGCAACATCTTTGTGAAAGATGGCAAAGTAAGTGGCTTTATTGATCTTG
GGAGAAGCGGCAGGGCGGACAAGTGGTATGACATTGCCTTCTGCGTCCGGTCGATCAGGGAGGATATCGG
GGAAGAACAGTATGTCGAGCTATTTTTTGACTTACTGGGGATCAAGCCTGATTGGGAGAAAATAAAATAT
TATATTTTACTGGATGAATTGTTTTAGTACCTAGAATGCATGACCAAAATCCCTTAACGTGAGTTTTCGT
TCCACTGAGCGTCAGACCCCGTAGAAAAGATCAAAGGATCTTCTTGAGATCCTTTTTTTCTGCGCGTAAT
CTGCTGCTTGCAAACAAAAAAACCACCGCTACCAGCGGTGGTTTGTTTGCCGGATCAAGAGCTACCAACT
CTTTTTCCGAAGGTAACTGGCTTCAGCAGAGCGCAGATACCAAATACTGTCCTTCTAGTGTAGCCGTAGT
TAGGCCACCACTTCAAGAACTCTGTAGCACCGCCTACATACCTCGCTCTGCTAATCCTGTTACCAGTGGC
TGCTGCCAGTGGCGATAAGTCGTGTCTTACCGGGTTGGACTCAAGACGATAGTTACCGGATAAGGCGCAG
CGGTCGGGCTGAACGGGGGGTTCGTGCACACAGCCCAGCTTGGAGCGAACGACCTACACCGAACTGAGAT
ACCTACAGCGTGAGCTATGAGAAAGCGCCACGCTTCCCGAAGGGAGAAAGGCGGACAGGTATCCGGTAAG
CGGCAGGGTCGGAACAGGAGAGCGCACGAGGGAGCTTCCAGGGGGAAACGCCTGGTATCTTTATAGTCCT
GTCGGGTTTCGCCACCTCTGACTTGAGCGTCGATTTTTGTGATGCTCGTCAGGGGGGCGGAGCCTATGGA
AAAACGCCAGCAACGCGGCCTTTTTACGGTTCCTGGCCTTTTGCTGGCCTTTTGCTCACATGTTCTTTCC
TGCGTTATCCCCTGATTCTGTGGATAACCGTATTACCGCCTTTGAGTGAGCTGATACCGCTCGCCGCAGC
CGAACGACCGAGCGCAGCGAGTCAGTGAGCGAGGAAGCGGAAGAGCGCCTGATGCGGTATTTTCTCCTTA
CGCATCTGTGCGGTATTTCACACCGCATATGGTGCACTCTCAGTACAATCTGCTCTGATGCCGCATAGTT
AAGCCAGTATACACTCCGCTATCGCTACGTGACTGGGTCATGGCTGCGCCCCGACACCCGCCAACACCCG
CTGACGCGCCCTGACGGGCTTGTCTGCTCCCGGCATCCGCTTACAGACAAGCTGTGACCGTCTCCGGGAG
CTGCATGTGTCAGAGGTTTTCACCGTCATCACCGAAACGCGCGAGGCAGGGTGCCTTGATGTGGGCGCCG
GCGGTCGAGTGGCGACGGCGCGGCTTGTCCGCGCCCTGGTAGATTGCCTGGCCGTAGGCCAGCCATTTTT
GAGCGGCCAGCGGCCGCGATAGGCCGACGCGAAGCGGCGGGGCGTAGGGAGCGCAGCGACCGAAGGGTAG
GCGCTTTTTGCAGCTCTTCGGCTGTGCGCTGGCCAGACAGTTATGCACAGGCCAGGCGGGTTTTAAGAGT
TTTAATAAGTTTTAAAGAGTTTTAGGCGGAAAAATCGCCTTTTTTCTCTTTTATATCAGTCACTTACATG
TGTGACCGGTTCCCAATGTACGGCTTTGGGTTCCCAATGTACGGGTTCCGGTTCCCAATGTACGGCTTTG
GGTTCCCAATGTACGTGCTATCCACAGGAAAGAGACCTTTTCGACCTTTTTCCCCTGCTAGGGCAATTTG
CCCTAGCATCTGCTCCGTACATTAGGAACCGGCGGATGCTTCGCCCTCGATCAGGTTGCGGTAGCGCATG
ACTAGGATCGGGCCAGCCTGCCCCGCCTCCTCCTTCAAATCGTACTCCGGCAGGTCATTTGACCCGATCA
GCTTGCGCACGGTGAAACAGAACTTCTTGAACTCTCCGGCGCTGCCACTGCGTTCGTAGATCGTCTTGAA
CAACCATCTGGCTTCTGCCTTGCCTGCGGCGCGGCGTGCCAGGCGGTAGAGAAAACGGCCGATGCCGGGA
TCGATCAAAAAGTAATCGGGGTGAACCGTCAGCACGTCCGGGTTCTTGCCTTCTGTGATCTCGCGGTACA
TCCAATCAGCTAGCTCGATCTCGATGTACTCCGGCCGCCCGGTTTCGCTCTTTACGATCTTGTAGCGGCT
AATCAAGGCTTCACCCTCGGATACCGTCACCAGGCGGCCGTTCTTGGCCTTCTTCGTACGCTGCATGGCA
ACGTGCGTGGTGTTTAACCGAATGCAGGTTTCTACCAGGTCGTCTTTCTGCTTTCCGCCATCGGCTCGCC
GGCAGAACTTGAGTACGTCCGCAACGTGTGGACGGAACACGCGGCCGGGCTTGTCTCCCTTCCCTTCCCG
GTATCGGTTCATGGATTCGGTTAGATGGGAAACCGCCATCAGTACCAGGTCGTAATCCCACACACTGGCC
ATGCCGGCCGGCCCTGCGGAAACCTCTACGTGCCCGTCTGGAAGCTCGTAGCGGATCACCTCGCCAGCTC
GTCGGTCACGCTTCGACAGACGGAAAACGGCCACGTCCATGATGCTGCGACTATCGCGGGTGCCCACGTC
ATAGAGCATCGGAACGAAAAAATCTGGTTGCTCGTCGCCCTTGGGCGGCTTCCTAATCGACGGCGCACCG
GCTGCCGGCGGTTGCCGGGATTCTTTGCGGATTCGATCAGCGGCCGCTTGCCACGATTCACCGGGGCGTG
CTTCTGCCTCGATGCGTTGCCGCTGGGCGGCCTGCGCGGCCTTCAACTTCTCCACCAGGTCATCACCCAG
CGCCGCGCCGATTTGTACCGGGCCGGATGGTTTGCGACCGCTCACGCCGATTCCTCGGGCTTGGGGGTTC
CAGTGCCATTGCAGGGCCGGCAGGCAACCCAGCCGCTTACGCCTGGCCAACCGCCCGTTCCTCCACACAT
GGGGCATTCCACGGCGTCGGTGCCTGGTTGTTCTTGATTTTCCATGCCGCCTCCTTTAGCCGCTAAAATT
CATCTACTCATTTATTCATTTGCTCATTTACTCTGGTAGCTGCGCGATGTATTCAGATAGCAGCTCGGTA
ATGGTCTTGCCTTGGCGTACCGCGTACATCTTCAGCTTGGTGTGATCCTCCGCCGGCAACTGAAAGTTGA
CCCGCTTCATGGCTGGCGTGTCTGCCAGGCTGGCCAACGTTGCAGCCTTGCTGCTGCGTGCGCTCGGACG
GCCGGCACTTAGCGTGTTTGTGCTTTTGCTCATTTTCTCTTTACCTCATTAACTCAAATGAGTTTTGATT
TAATTTCAGCGGCCAGCGCCTGGACCTCGCGGGCAGCGTCGCCCTCGGGTTCTGATTCAAGAACGGTTGT
GCCGGCGGCGGCAGTGCCTGGGTAGCTCACGCGCTGCGTGATACGGGACTCAAGAATGGGCAGCTCGTAC
CCGGCCAGCGCCTCGGCAACCTCACCGCCGATGCGCGTGCCTTTGATCGCCCGCGACACGACAAAGGCCG
CTTGTAGCCTTCCATCCGTGACCTCAATGCGCTGCTTAACCAGCTCCACCAGGTCGGCGGTGGCCCATAT
GTCGTAAGGGCTTGGCTGCACCGGAATCAGCACGAAGTCGGCTGCCTTGATCGCGGACACAGCCAAGTCC
GCCGCCTGGGGCGCTCCGTCGATCACTACGAAGTCGCGCCGGCCGATGGCCTTCACGTCGCGGTCAATCG
TCGGGCGGTCGATGCCGACAACGGTTAGCGGTTGATCTTCCCGCACGGCCGCCCAATCGCGGGCACTGCC
CTGGGGATCGGAATCGACTAACAGAACATCGGCCCCGGCGAGTTGCAGGGCGCGGGCTAGATGGGTTGCG
ATGGTCGTCTTGCCTGACCCGCCTTTCTGGTTAAGTACAGCGATAACCTTCATGCGTTCCCCTTGCGTAT
TTGTTTATTTACTCATCGCATCATATACGCAGCGACCGCATGACGCAAGCTGTTTTACTCAAATACACAT
CACCTTTTTAGACGGCGGCGCTCGGTTTCTTCAGCGGCCAAGCTGGCCGGCCAGGCCGCCAGCTTGGCAT
CAGACAAACCGGCCAGGATTTCATGCAGCCGCACGGTTGAGACGTGCGCGGGCGGCTCGAACACGTACCC
GGCCGCGATCATCTCCGCCTCGATCTCTTCGGTAATGAAAAACGGTTCGTCCTGGCCGTCCTGGTGCGGT
TTCATGCTTGTTCCTCTTGGCGTTCATTCTCGGCGGCCGCCAGGGCGTCGGCCTCGGTCAATGCGTCCTC
ACGGAAGGCACCGCGCCGCCTGGCCTCGGTGGGCGTCACTTCCTCGCTGCGCTCAAGTGCGCGGTACAGG
GTCGAGCGATGCACGCCAAGCAGTGCAGCCGCCTCTTTCACGGTGCGGCCTTCCTGGTCGATCAGCTCGC
GGGCGTGCGCGATCTGTGCCGGGGTGAGGGTAGGGCGGGGGCCAAACTTCACGCCTCGGGCCTTGGCGGC
CTCGCGCCCGCTCCGGGTGCGGTCGATGATTAGGGAACGCTCGAACTCGGCAATGCCGGCGAACACGGTC
AACACCATGCGGCCGGCCGGCGTGGTGGTGTCGGCCCACGGCTCTGCCAGGCTACGCAGGCCCGCGCCGG
CCTCCTGGATGCGCTCGGCAATGTCCAGTAGGTCGCGGGTGCTGCGGGCCAGGCGGTCTAGCCTGGTCAC
TGTCACAACGTCGCCAGGGCGTAGGTGGTCAAGCATCCTGGCCAGCTCCGGGCGGTCGCGCCTGGTGCCG
GTGATCTTCTCGGAAAACAGCTTGGTGCAGCCGGCCGCGTGCAGTTCGGCCCGTTGGTTGGTCAAGTCCT
GGTCGTCGGTGCTGACGCGGGCATAGCCCAGCAGGCCAGCGGCGGCGCTCTTGTTCATGGCGTAATGTCT
CCGGTTCTAGTCGCAAGTATTCTACTTTATGCGACTAAAACACGCGACAAGAAAACGCCAGGAAAAGGGC
AGGGCGGCAGCCTGTCGCGTAACTTAGGACTTGTGCGACATGTCGTTTTCAGAAGACGGCTGCACTGAAC
GTCAGAAGCCGACTGCACTATAGCAGCGGAGGGGTTGGATCAAAGTACTTTGATCCCGAGGGGAACCCTG
TGGTTGGCATGCACATACAAATGGACGAACGGATAAACCTTTTCACGCCCTTTTAAATATCCGATTATTC
TAATAAACGCTCTTTTCTCTTAGGTTTACCCGCCAATATATCCTGTCAAACACTGATAGTTTAAACTGAA
GGCGGGAAACGACAATCTGATCCAAGCTCAAGCTGCTCTAGCATTCGCCATTCAGGCTGCGCAACTGTTG
GGAAGGGCGATCGGTGCGGGCCTCTTCGCTATTACGCCAGCTGGCGAAAGGGGGATGTGCTGCAAGGCGA
TTAAGTTGGGTAACGCCAGGGTTTTCCCAGTCACGACGTTGTAAAACGACGGCCAGTGCCA
